>Addgene plasmid #76833 | TEX14 gRNA (BRDN0001144991) | addgene full sequence | sequence record 186594 | Addgene Assembled Sequence
CCCGGGTGCAAAGATGGATAAAGTTTTAAACAGAGAGGAATCTTTGCAGCTAATGGACCTTCTAGGTCTT
GAAAGGAGTGGGAATTGGCTCCGGTGCCCGTCAGTGGGCAGAGCGCACATCGCCCACAGTCCCCGAGAAG
TTGGGGGGAGGGGTCGGCAATTGATCCGGTGCCTAGAGAAGGTGGCGCGGGGTAAACTGGGAAAGTGATG
TCGTGTACTGGCTCCGCCTTTTTCCCGAGGGTGGGGGAGAACCGTATATAAGTGCAGTAGTCGCCGTGAA
CGTTCTTTTTCGCAACGGGTTTGCCGCCAGAACACAGGTAAGTGCCGTGTGTGGTTCCCGCGGGCCTGGC
CTCTTTACGGGTTATGGCCCTTGCGTGCCTTGAATTACTTCCACCTGGCTGCAGTACGTGATTCTTGATC
CCGAGCTTCGGGTTGGAAGTGGGTGGGAGAGTTCGAGGCCTTGCGCTTAAGGAGCCCCTTCGCCTCGTGC
TTGAGTTGAGGCCTGGCCTGGGCGCTGGGGCCGCCGCGTGCGAATCTGGTGGCACCTTCGCGCCTGTCTC
GCTGCTTTCGATAAGTCTCTAGCCATTTAAAATTTTTGATGACCTGCTGCGACGCTTTTTTTCTGGCAAG
ATAGTCTTGTAAATGCGGGCCAAGATCTGCACACTGGTATTTCGGTTTTTGGGGCCGCGGGCGGCGACGG
GGCCCGTGCGTCCCAGCGCACATGTTCGGCGAGGCGGGGCCTGCGAGCGCGGCCACCGAGAATCGGACGG
GGGTAGTCTCAAGCTGGCCGGCCTGCTCTGGTGCCTGGCCTCGCGCCGCCGTGTATCGCCCCGCCCTGGG
CGGCAAGGCTGGCCCGGTCGGCACCAGTTGCGTGAGCGGAAAGATGGCCGCTTCCCGGCCCTGCTGCAGG
GAGCTCAAAATGGAGGACGCGGCGCTCGGGAGAGCGGGCGGGTGAGTCACCCACACAAAGGAAAAGGGCC
TTTCCGTCCTCAGCCGTCGCTTCATGTGACTCCACGGAGTACCGGGCGCCGTCCAGGCACCTCGATTAGT
TCTCGAGCTTTTGGAGTACGTCGTCTTTAGGTTGGGGGGAGGGGTTTTATGCGATGGAGTTTCCCCACAC
TGAGTGGGTGGAGACTGAAGTTAGGCCAGCTTGGCACTTGATGTAATTCTCCTTGGAATTTGCCCTTTTT
GAGTTTGGATCTTGGTTCATTCTCAAGCCTCAGACAGTGGTTCAAAGTTTTTTTCTTCCATTTCAGGTGT
CGTGACGTACGGCCACCATGACCGAGTACAAGCCCACGGTGCGCCTCGCCACCCGCGACGACGTCCCCAG
GGCCGTACGCACCCTCGCCGCCGCGTTCGCCGACTACCCCGCCACGCGCCACACCGTCGATCCGGACCGC
CACATCGAGCGGGTCACCGAGCTGCAAGAACTCTTCCTCACGCGCGTCGGGCTCGACATCGGCAAGGTGT
GGGTCGCGGACGACGGCGCCGCCGTGGCGGTCTGGACCACGCCGGAGAGCGTCGAAGCGGGGGCGGTGTT
CGCCGAGATCGGCCCGCGCATGGCCGAGTTGAGCGGTTCCCGGCTGGCCGCGCAGCAACAGATGGAAGGC
CTCCTGGCGCCGCACCGGCCCAAGGAGCCCGCGTGGTTCCTGGCCACCGTCGGAGTCTCGCCCGACCACC
AGGGCAAGGGTCTGGGCAGCGCCGTCGTGCTCCCCGGAGTGGAGGCGGCCGAGCGCGCCGGGGTGCCCGC
CTTCCTGGAGACCTCCGCGCCCCGCAACCTCCCCTTCTACGAGCGGCTCGGCTTCACCGTCACCGCCGAC
GTCGAGGTGCCCGAAGGACCGCGCACCTGGTGCATGACCCGCAAGCCCGGTGCCTGAACGCGTTAAGTCG
ACAATCAACCTCTGGATTACAAAATTTGTGAAAGATTGACTGGTATTCTTAACTATGTTGCTCCTTTTAC
GCTATGTGGATACGCTGCTTTAATGCCTTTGTATCATGCTATTGCTTCCCGTATGGCTTTCATTTTCTCC
TCCTTGTATAAATCCTGGTTGCTGTCTCTTTATGAGGAGTTGTGGCCCGTTGTCAGGCAACGTGGCGTGG
TGTGCACTGTGTTTGCTGACGCAACCCCCACTGGTTGGGGCATTGCCACCACCTGTCAGCTCCTTTCCGG
GACTTTCGCTTTCCCCCTCCCTATTGCCACGGCGGAACTCATCGCCGCCTGCCTTGCCCGCTGCTGGACA
GGGGCTCGGCTGTTGGGCACTGACAATTCCGTGGTGTTGTCGGGGAAATCATCGTCCTTTCCTTGGCTGC
TCGCCTGTGTTGCCACCTGGATTCTGCGCGGGACGTCCTTCTGCTACGTCCCTTCGGCCCTCAATCCAGC
GGACCTTCCTTCCCGCGGCCTGCTGCCGGCTCTGCGGCCTCTTCCGCGTCTTCGCCTTCGCCCTCAGACG
AGTCGGATCTCCCTTTGGGCCGCCTCCCCGCGTCGACTTTAAGACCAATGACTTACAAGGCAGCTGTAGA
TCTTAGCCACTTTTTAAAAGAAAAGGGGGGACTGGAAGGGCTAATTCACTCCCAACGAAGACAAGATCTG
CTTTTTGCTTGTACTGGGTCTCTCTGGTTAGACCAGATCTGAGCCTGGGAGCTCTCTGGCTAACTAGGGA
ACCCACTGCTTAAGCCTCAATAAAGCTTGCCTTGAGTGCTTCAAGTAGTGTGTGCCCGTCTGTTGTGTGA
CTCTGGTAACTAGAGATCCCTCAGACCCTTTTAGTCAGTGTGGAAAATCTCTAGCAGTACGTATAGTAGT
TCATGTCATCTTATTATTCAGTATTTATAACTTGCAAAGAAATGAATATCAGAGAGTGAGAGGAACTTGT
TTATTGCAGCTTATAATGGTTACAAATAAAGCAATAGCATCACAAATTTCACAAATAAAGCATTTTTTTC
ACTGCATTCTAGTTGTGGTTTGTCCAAACTCATCAATGTATCTTATCATGTCTGGCTCTAGCTATCCCGC
CCCTAACTCCGCCCATCCCGCCCCTAACTCCGCCCAGTTCCGCCCATTCTCCGCCCCATGGCTGACTAAT
TTTTTTTATTTATGCAGAGGCCGAGGCCGCCTCGGCCTCTGAGCTATTCCAGAAGTAGTGAGGAGGCTTT
TTTGGAGGCCTAGGGACGTACCCAATTCGCCCTATAGTGAGTCGTATTACGCGCGCTCACTGGCCGTCGT
TTTACAACGTCGTGACTGGGAAAACCCTGGCGTTACCCAACTTAATCGCCTTGCAGCACATCCCCCTTTC
GCCAGCTGGCGTAATAGCGAAGAGGCCCGCACCGATCGCCCTTCCCAACAGTTGCGCAGCCTGAATGGCG
AATGGG
[124 nt withheld, positions 3367-3490]
C
[91 nt withheld, positions 3492-3582]
A
[49 nt withheld, positions 3584-3632]
CCTTTGACGTTGGAGTCCACGTTCTTT
[37 nt withheld, positions 3660-3696]
ACCCTATCTCGGTCTATTCTTTTGATTTATAAGGGATTTTGCCGATTTCGGCCTATTGGTTAAAAAATGA
GCTGATTTAACAAAAATTTAACGCGAATTTTAACAAAATATTAACGCTTACAATTTAGGTGGCACTTTTC
GGGGAAATGTGCGCGGAACCCCTATTTGTTTATTTTTCTAAATACATTCAAATATGTATCCGCTCATGAG
ACAATAACCCTGATAAATGCTTCAATAATATTGAAAAAGGAAGAGTATGAGTATTCAACATTTCCGTGTC
GCCCTTATTCCCTTTTTTGCGGCATTTTGCCTTCCTGTTTTTGCTCACCCAGAAACGCTGGTGAAAGTAA
AAGATGCTGAAGATCAGTTGGGTGCACGAGTGGGTTACATCGAACTGGATCTCAACAGCGGTAAGATCCT
TGAGAGTTTTCGCCCCGAAGAACGTTTTCCAATGATGAGCACTTTTAAAGTTCTGCTATGTGGCGCGGTA
TTATCCCGTATTGACGCCGGGCAAGAGCAACTCGGTCGCCGCATACACTATTCTCAGAATGACTTGGTTG
AGTACTCACCAGTCACAGAAAAGCATCTTACGGATGGCATGACAGTAAGAGAATTATGCAGTGCTGCCAT
AACCATGAGTGATAACACTGCGGCCAACTTACTTCTGACAACGATCGGAGGACCGAAGGAGCTAACCGCT
TTTTTGCACAACATGGGGGATCATGTAACTCGCCTTGATCGTTGGGAACCGGAGCTGAATGAAGCCATAC
CAAACGACGAGCGTGACACCACGATGCCTGTAGCAATGGCAACAACGTTGCGCAAACTATTAACTGGCGA
ACTACTTACTCTAGCTTCCCGGCAACAATTAATAGACTGGATGGAGGCGGATAAAGTTGCAGGACCACTT
CTGCGCTCGGCCCTTCCGGCTGGCTGGTTTATTGCTGATAAATCTGGAGCCGGTGAGCGTGGGTCTCGCG
GTATCATTGCAGCACTGGGGCCAGATGGTAAGCCCTCCCGTATCGTAGTTATCTACACGACGGGGAGTCA
GGCAACTATGGATGAACGAAATAGACAGATCGCTGAGATAGGTGCCTCACTGATTAAGCATTGGTAACTG
TCAGACCAAGTTTACTCATATATACTTTAGATTGATTTAAAACTTCATTTTTAATTTAAAAGGATCTAGG
TGAAGATCCTTTTTGATAATCTCATGACCAAAATCCCTTAACGTGAGTTTTCGTTCCACTGAGCGTCAGA
CCCCGTAGAAAAGATCAAAGGATCTTCTTGAGATCCTTTTTTTCTGCGCGTAATCTGCTGCTTGCAAACA
AAAAAACCACCGCTACCAGCGGTGGTTTGTTTGCCGGATCAAGAGCTACCAACTCTTTTTCCGAAGGTAA
CTGGCTTCAGCAGAGCGCAGATACCAAATACTGTTCTTCTAGTGTAGCCGTAGTTAGGCCACCACTTCAA
GAACTCTGTAGCACCGCCTACATACCTCGCTCTGCTAATCCTGTTACCAGTGGCTGCTGCCAGTGGCGAT
AAGTCGTGTCTTACCGGGTTGGACTCAAGACGATAGTTACCGGATAAGGCGCAGCGGTCGGGCTGAACGG
GGGGTTCGTGCACACAGCCCAGCTTGGAGCGAACGACCTACACCGAACTGAGATACCTACAGCGTGAGCT
ATGAGAAAGCGCCACGCTTCCCGAAGGGAGAAAGGCGGACAGGTATCCGGTAAGCGGCAGGGTCGGAACA
GGAGAGCGCACGAGGGAGCTTCCAGGGGGAAACGCCTGGTATCTTTATAGTCCTGTCGGGTTTCGCCACC
TCTGACTTGAGCGTCGATTTTTGTGATGCTCGTCAGGGGGGCGGAGCCTATGGAAAAACGCCAGCAACGC
GGCCTTTTTACGGTTCCTGGCCTTTTGCTGGCCTTTTGCTCACATGTTCTTTCCTGCGTTATCCCCTGAT
TCTGTGGATAACCGTATTACCGCCTTTGAGTGAGCTGATACCGCTCGCCGCAGCCGAACGACCGAGCGCA
GCGAGTCAGTGAGCGAGGAAGCGGAAGAGCGCCCAATACGCAAACCGCCTCTCCCCGCGCGTTGGCCGAT
TCATTAATGCAGCTGGCACGACAGGTTTCCCGACTGGAAAGCGGGCAGTGAGCGCAACGCAATTAATGTG
AGTTAGCTCACTCATTAGGCACCCCAGGCTTTACACTTTATGCTTCCGGCTCGTATGTTGTGTGGAATTG
TGAGCGGATAACAATTTCACACAGGAAACAGCTATGACCATGATTACGCCAAGCGCGCAATTAACCCTCA
CTAAAGGGAACAAAAGCTGGAGCTGCAAGCTTAATGTAGTCTTATGCAATACTCTTGTAGTCTTGCAACA
TGGTAACGATGAGTTAGCAACATGCCTTACAAGGAGAGAAAAAGCACCGTGCATGCCGATTGGTGGAAGT
AAGGTGGTACGATCGTGCCTTATTAGGAAGGCAACAGACGGGTCTGACATGGATTGGACGAACCACTGAA
TTGCCGCATTGCAGAGATATTGTATTTAAGTGCCTAGCTCGATACATAAACGGGTCTCTCTGGTTAGACC
AGATCTGAGCCTGGGAGCTCTCTGGCTAACTAGGGAACCCACTGCTTAAGCCTCAATAAAGCTTGCCTTG
AGTGCTTCAAGTAGTGTGTGCCCGTCTGTTGTGTGACTCTGGTAACTAGAGATCCCTCAGACCCTTTTAG
TCAGTGTGGAAAATCTCTAGCAGTGGCGCCCGAACAGGGACTTGAAAGCGAAAGGGAAACCAGAGGAGCT
CTCTCGACGCAGGACTCGGCTTGCTGAAGCGCGCACGGCAAGAGGCGAGGGGCGGCGACTGGTGAGTACG
CCAAAAATTTTGACTAGCGGAGGCTAGAAGGAGAGAGATGGGTGCGAGAGCGTCAGTATTAAGCGGGGGA
GAATTAGATCGCGATGGGAAAAAATTCGGTTAAGGCCAGGGGGAAAGAAAAAATATAAATTAAAACATAT
AGTATGGGCAAGCAGGGAGCTAGAACGATTCGCAGTTAATCCTGGCCTGTTAGAAACATCAGAAGGCTGT
AGACAAATACTGGGACAGCTACAACCATCCCTTCAGACAGGATCAGAAGAACTTAGATCATTATATAATA
CAGTAGCAACCCTCTATTGTGTGCATCAAAGGATAGAGATAAAAGACACCAAGGAAGCTTTAGACAAGAT
AGAGGAAGAGCAAAACAAAAGTAAGACCACCGCACAGCAAGCGGCCGCTGATCTTCAGACCTGGAGGAGG
AGATATGAGGGACAATTGGAGAAGTGAATTATATAAATATAAAGTAGTAAAAATTGAACCATTAGGAGTA
GCACCCACCAAGGCAAAGAGAAGAGTGGTGCAGAGAGAAAAAAGAGCAGTGGGAATAGGAGCTTTGTTCC
TTGGGTTCTTGGGAGCAGCAGGAAGCACTATGGGCGCAGCGTCAATGACGCTGACGGTACAGGCCAGACA
ATTATTGTCTGGTATAGTGCAGCAGCAGAACAATTTGCTGAGGGCTATTGAGGCGCAACAGCATCTGTTG
CAACTCACAGTCTGGGGCATCAAGCAGCTCCAGGCAAGAATCCTGGCTGTGGAAAGATACCTAAAGGATC
AACAGCTCCTGGGGATTTGGGGTTGCTCTGGAAAACTCATTTGCACCACTGCTGTGCCTTGGAATGCTAG
TTGGAGTAATAAATCTCTGGAACAGATTTGGAATCACACGACCTGGATGGAGTGGGACAGAGAAATTAAC
AATTACACAAGCTTAATACACTCCTTAATTGAAGAATCGCAAAACCAGCAAGAAAAGAATGAACAAGAAT
TATTGGAATTAGATAAATGGGCAAGTTTGTGGAATTGGTTTAACATAACAAATTGGCTGTGGTATATAAA
ATTATTCATAATGATAGTAGGAGGCTTGGTAGGTTTAAGAATAGTTTTTGCTGTACTTTCTATAGTGAAT
AGAGTTAGGCAGGGATATTCACCATTATCGTTTCAGACCCACCTCCCAACCCCGAGGGGACCCAGAGAGG
GCCTATTTCCCATGATTCCTTCATATTTGCATATACGATACAAGGCTGTTAGAGAGATAATTAGAATTAA
TTTGACTGTAAACACAAAGATATTAGTACAAAATACGTGACGTAGAAAGTAATAATTTCTTGGGTAGTTT
GCAGTTTTAAAATTATGTTTTAAAATGGACTATCATATGCTTACCGTAACTTGAAAGTATTTCGATTTCT
TGGCTTTATATATCTTGTGGAAAGGACGAAACACCGCTGCGACTCCACGATGAGAGGTTTTAGAGCTAGA
AATAGCAAGTTAAAATAAGGCTAGTCCGTTATCAACTTGAAAAAGTGGCACCGAGTCGGTGCTTTTTTAA
GCTTGGCGTAACTAGATCTTGAGACAAATGGCAGTATTCATCCACAATTTTAAAAGAAAAGGGGGGATTG
GGGGGTACAGTGCAGGGGAAAGAATAGTAGACATAATAGCAACAGACATACAAACTAAAGAATTACAAAA
ACAAATTACAAAAATTCAAAATTTTCGGGTTTATTACAGGGACAGCAGAGATCCACTTTGGCGCCGGCTC
GAGGGGG
Features (pLannotate 1.2.2; 29 found; start..end, strand, type, name):
     14..80      +  CDS            small t antigen (fragment): SV40 (simian virus 40) small t antigen
    106..317     +  promoter       EF-1α core promoter: core promoter for human elongation factor EF-1α
    318..1256    +  intron         EF-1α intron A: intron upstream of the start codon of human EF-1α
   1278..1877    +  CDS            PuroR (fragment): puromycin N-acetyltransferase; pac from Streptomyces; confers resistance to puromycin
   1893..2481    +  misc_feature   WPRE: woodchuck hepatitis virus posttranscriptional regulatory element
   2532..2551    +  misc_feature   cPPT/CTS (fragment): central polypurine tract and central termination sequence of HIV-1
   2553..2786    +  LTR            3' LTR (ΔU3): self-inactivating 3' long terminal repeat (LTR) from HIV-1
   2864..2985    +  polyA_signal   SV40 poly(A) signal: SV40 polyadenylation signal
   3025..3160    +  rep_origin     SV40 ori: SV40 origin of replication
   3181..3199    -  promoter       T7 promoter: promoter for bacteriophage T7 RNA polymerase
   3207..3362    +  CDS            lacZα (fragment): LacZα fragment of β-galactosidase; lacZ fragment
   3367..3795    +  rep_origin     f1 ori (sequence partly withheld): f1 bacteriophage origin of replication; arrow indicates direction of (+) strand synthesis
   3848..3952    +  promoter       AmpR promoter: bla
   3953..4813    +  CDS            AmpR: β-lactamase; bla; confers resistance to ampicillin, carbenicillin, and related antibiotics
   4984..5572    +  rep_origin     ori: high-copy-number ColE1/pMB1/pBR322/pUC origin of replication
   5755..5847    +  CDS            lacI (fragment): lac repressor; lacI; The lac repressor binds to the lac operator to inhibit transcription in E. coli. This inhibition can be relieved by adding lactose or isopropyl-β-D-thiogalactopyranoside (IPTG).
   5860..5881    +  protein_bind   CAP binding site: CAP binding activates transcription in the presence of cAMP. E. coli catabolite activator protein
   5896..5926    +  promoter       lac promoter: promoter for the E. coli lac operon
   5934..5950    +  protein_bind   lac operator: The lac repressor binds to the lac operator to inhibit transcription in E. coli. This inhibition can be relieved by adding lactose or isopropyl-β-D-thiogalactopyranoside (IPTG). lac repressor encoded by lacI
   5995..6013    +  promoter       T3 promoter: promoter for bacteriophage T3 RNA polymerase
   6041..6267    +  promoter       RSV promoter: Rous sarcoma virus enhancer/promoter
   6268..6448    +  LTR            5' LTR (truncated): truncated 5' long terminal repeat (LTR) from HIV-1
   6495..6620    +  misc_feature   HIV-1 Ψ: packaging signal of human immunodeficiency virus type 1
   6604..6967    +  CDS            HIV-1 gag (fragment): gag protein from human immunodeficiency virus 1; gag
   7113..7346    +  misc_feature   RRE: The Rev response element (RRE) of HIV-1 allows for Rev-dependent mRNA export from the nucleus to the cytoplasm.
   7723..7749    +  CDS            Rev (fragment): human immunodeficiency virus 1 (HIV-1) Rev protein; rev; enhances nuclear export of unspliced and incompletely spliced viral mRNAs
   7753..7993    +  promoter       U6 promoter: RNA polymerase III promoter for human U6 snRNA
   8023..8098    +  misc_RNA       gRNA scaffold: guide RNA scaffold for the Streptococcus pyogenes CRISPR/Cas9 system
   8154..8271    +  misc_feature   cPPT/CTS: central polypurine tract and central termination sequence of HIV-1
