[The description below was written by a language model from this plasmid's Addgene catalogue record and pLannotate feature annotations shown in this document.]
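Description:
TEX14 gRNA (BRDN0001144991) is a third-generation lentiviral CRISPR guide plasmid built on the lentiGuide-Puro backbone. It expresses a single guide RNA against human TEX14 and belongs to a human kinome gRNA collection. The assembled sequence is about 8.3 kb. In bacteria it is maintained at high copy from a ColE1/pUC-type origin with ampicillin selection through β-lactamase. The backbone also carries an f1 origin, an SV40 origin and poly(A) signal, T7 and T3 promoters, and remnants of the lac region (lacZα and lacI fragments, lac promoter and operator) left over from the parent cloning vector.

The lentiviral transfer cassette starts with an RSV promoter fused to a truncated HIV-1 5' LTR, which makes genomic RNA production Tat-independent. This is followed by the Ψ packaging signal with a gag fragment, and the RRE for Rev-dependent nuclear export. Inside the viral genome, a human U6 RNA polymerase III promoter drives the TEX14-targeting spacer joined to the Streptococcus pyogenes Cas9 gRNA scaffold. A cPPT/CTS element comes next. An EF-1α core promoter with its intron A then expresses puromycin N-acetyltransferase for selection of transduced mammalian cells, and a WPRE enhances transcript expression. The cassette ends in a self-inactivating ΔU3 3' LTR.

The guide was designed against three TEX14 reference transcripts. The plasmid does not encode Cas9, so it must be paired with a separate Cas9 vector such as lentiCas9-Blast or used in cells that already express Cas9. Its typical use is to produce lentivirus for stable guide delivery and Cas9-mediated disruption of TEX14.
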