Addgene plasmid #76833: TEX14 gRNA (BRDN0001144991)
Purpose: 3rd generation lentiviral gRNA plasmid targeting human TEX14
Depositing lab: John Doench & David Root. Depositing organization: Broad Institute. Publication: Optimized sgRNA design to maximize activity and minimize off-target effects of CRISPR-Cas9. Doench JG, Fusi N, Sullender M, Hegde M, Vaimberg EW, Donovan KF, Smith I, Tothova Z, Wilen C, Orchard R, Virgin HW, Listgarten J, Root DE. Nat Biotechnol. 2016 Jan 18. doi: 10.1038/nbt.3437. PubMed 26780180.
Backbone
  Vector backbone: lentiGuide-Puro
  Backbone manufacturer: Zhang Lab (Addgene plasmid # 52963)
  Vector type: Mammalian Expression, Lentiviral, CRISPR
  Selectable markers: Puromycin
Growth in bacteria
  Bacterial resistance: Ampicillin, 100 μg/mL
  Growth temperature: 37°C
  Growth strain: DH5alpha
  Copy number: High Copy
Gene/Insert
  Gene/Insert name: TEX14 (alt names: TEX14; NM_001201457.1)
  gRNA/shRNA sequence: CTGCGACTCCACGATGAGAG
  Species: H. sapiens (human)
  Entrez Gene: TEX14 (a.k.a. CT113, SPGF23)
  Promoter: hU6
  Cloning method: Unknown
  Sequencing primers: 5′ U6-F; 3′ pS2-R
Terms and licenses: Academic/Nonprofit Terms; Industry Terms: Not Available to Industry
Depositor comments: The gRNA was designed to target the following Genbank reference sequence(s): NM_001201457.1,NM_031272.4,NM_198393.3. Note that this plasmid does NOT contain Cas9. It should be used in conjunction with lentiCas9-Blast (Addgene #52962) or otherwise with cell lines already expressing Cas9. Browse the full kinome gRNA library at http://www.addgene.org/pooled-library/broadgpp-human-kinome/ or visit http://www.broadinstitute.org/rnai/public/ for detailed protocols and information.
How to cite: TEX14 gRNA (BRDN0001144991) was a gift from John Doench & David Root (Addgene plasmid # 76833 ; http://n2t.net/addgene:76833 ; RRID:Addgene_76833)
