>Addgene plasmid #76833 | TEX14 gRNA (BRDN0001144991) | depositor partial sequence | sequence record 144293 | Target Sequence
CTGCGACTCCACGATGAGAG
