>Addgene plasmid #76833 | TEX14 gRNA (BRDN0001144991) | addgene partial sequence | sequence record 186593 | hU6-F
AGAAAGTAATAATTTCTTGGGTAGTTTGCAGTTTTAAAATTATGTTTTAAAATGGACTATCATATGCTTA
CCGTAACTTGAAAGTATTTCGATTTCTTGGCTTTATATATCTTGTGGAAAGGACGAAACACCGCTGCGAC
TCCACGATGAGAGGTTTTAGAGCTAGAAATAGCAAGTTAAAATAAGGCTAGTCCGTTATCAACTTGAAAA
AGTGGCACCGAGTCGGTGCTTTTTTAAGCTTGGCGTAACTAGATCTTGAGACAAATGGCAGTATTCATCC
ACAATTTTAAAAGAAAAGGGGGGATTGGGGGGTACAGTGCAGGGGAAAGAATAGTAGACATAATAGCAAC
AGACATACAAACTAAAGAATTACAAAAACAAATTACAAAAATTCAAAATTTTCGGGTTTATTACAGGGAC
AGCAGAGATCCACTTTGGCGCCGGCTCGAGGGGGCCCGGGTGCAAAGATGGATAAAGTTTTAAACAGAGA
GGAATCTTTGCAGCTAATGGACCTTCTAGGTCTTGAAAGGAGTGGGAATTGGCTCCGGTGCCCGTCAGTG
GGCAGAGCGC
